>Addgene plasmid #66446 | NMUR1-Tango | depositor partial sequence | sequence record 113505 | empty Tango
GACGGATCGGGAGATCTCCCGATCCCCTATGGTGCACTCTCAGTACAATCTGCTCTGATGCCGCATAGTT
AAGCCAGTATCTGCTCCCTGCTTGTGTGTTGGAGGTCGCTGAGTAGTGCGCGAGCAAAATTTAAGCTACA
ACAAGGCAAGGCTTGACCGACAATTGCATGAAGAATCTGCTTAGGGTTAGGCGTTTTGCGCTGCTTCGCG
ATGTACGGGCCAGATATACGCGTTGACATTGATTATTGACTAGTTATTAATAGTAATCAATTACGGGGTC
ATTAGTTCATAGCCCATATATGGAGTTCCGCGTTACATAACTTACGGTAAATGGCCCGCCTGGCTGACCG
CCCAACGACCCCCGCCCATTGACGTCAATAATGACGTATGTTCCCATAGTAACGCCAATAGGGACTTTCC
ATTGACGTCAATGGGTGGAGTATTTACGGTAAACTGCCCACTTGGCAGTACATCAAGTGTATCATATGCC
AAGTACGCCCCCTATTGACGTCAATGACGGTAAATGGCCCGCCTGGCATTATGCCCAGTACATGACCTTA
TGGGACTTTCCTACTTGGCAGTACATCTACGTATTAGTCATCGCTATTACCATGGTGATGCGGTTTTGGC
AGTACATCAATGGGCGTGGATAGCGGTTTGACTCACGGGGATTTCCAAGTCTCCACCCCATTGACGTCAA
TGGGAGTTTGTTTTGGCACCAAAATCAACGGGACTTTCCAAAATGTCGTAACAACTCCGCCCCATTGACG
CAAATGGGCGGTAGGCGTGTACGGTGGGAGGTCTATATAAGCAGAGCTCTCTGGCTAACTAGAGAACCCA
CTGCTTACTGGCTTATCGAAATTAATACGACTCACTATAGGGAGACCCAAGCTGGCTAGCGTTTAAACTT
AAGCTTGGTACCGAGCTCGGATCCACTAGTCCAGTGTGGTGGAATTCTGCAGATATCCAGCACAGTGGCG
GCCGCGCCACCATGAAGACGATCATCGCCCTGAGCTACATCTTCTGCCTGGTATTCGCCGACTACAAGGA
CGATGATGACGCCAGCATCGATACCGGTGGACGCACCCCACCCAGCCTGGGTCCCCAAGATGAGTCCTGC
ACCACCGCCAGCTCCTCCCTGGCCAAGGACACTTCATCGACCGGTGAGAACCTGTACTTCCAGCTAAGAT
TAGATAAAAGTAAAGTGATTAACAGCGCATTAGAGCTGCTTAATGAGGTCGGAATCGAAGGTTTAACAAC
CCGTAAACTCGCCCAGAAGCTAGGTGTAGAGCAGCCTACATTGTATTGGCATGTAAAAAATAAGCGGGCT
TTGCTCGACGCCTTAGCCATTGAGATGTTAGATAGGCACCATACTCACTTTTGCCCTTTAGAAGGGGAAA
GCTGGCAAGATTTTTTACGTAATAACGCTAAAAGTTTTAGATGTGCTTTACTAAGTCATCGCGATGGAGC
AAAAGTACATTTAGGTACACGGCCTACAGAAAAACAGTATGAAACTCTCGAAAATCAATTAGCCTTTTTA
TGCCAACAAGGTTTTTCACTAGAGAATGCATTATATGCACTCAGCGCTGTGGGGCATTTTACTTTAGGTT
GCGTATTGGAAGATCAAGAGCATCAAGTCGCTAAAGAAGAAAGGGAAACACCTACTACTGATAGTATGCC
GCCATTATTACGACAAGCTATCGAATTATTTGATCACCAAGGTGCAGAGCCAGCCTTCTTATTCGGCCTT
GAATTGATCATATGCGGATTAGAAAAACAACTTAAATGTGAAAGTGGGTCCGCGTACAGCCGCGCGCGTA
CGAAAAACAATTACGGGTCTACCATCGAGGGCCTGCTCGATCTCCCGGACGACGACGCCCCCGAAGAGGC
GGGGCTGGCGGCTCCGCGCCTGTCCTTTCTCCCCGCGGGACACACGCGCAGACTGTCGACGGCCCCCCCG
ACCGATGTCAGCCTGGGGGACGAGCTCCACTTAGACGGCGAGGACGTGGCGATGGCGCATGCCGACGCGC
TAGACGATTTCGATCTGGACATGTTGGGGGACGGGGATTCCCCGGGTCCGGGATTTACCCCCCACGACTC
CGCCCCCTACGGCGCTCTGGATATGGCCGACTTCGAGTTTGAGCAGATGTTTACCGATGCCCTTGGAATT
GACGAGTACGGTGGGTAGCTCGAGTCTAGAGGGCCCGTTTAAACCCGCTGATCAGCCTCGACTGTGCCTT
CTAGTTGCCAGCCATCTGTTGTTTGCCCCTCCCCCGTGCCTTCCTTGACCCTGGAAGGTGCCACTCCCAC
TGTCCTTTCCTAATAAAATGAGGAAATTGCATCGCATTGTCTGAGTAGGTGTCATTCTATTCTGGGGGGT
GGGGTGGGGCAGGACAGCAAGGGGGAGGATTGGGAAGACAATAGCAGGCATGCTGGGGATGCGGTGGGCT
CTATGGCTTCTGAGGCGGAAAGAACCAGCTGGGGCTCTAGGGGGTATCCCC
[124 nt withheld, positions 2502-2625]
C
[91 nt withheld, positions 2627-2717]
A
[49 nt withheld, positions 2719-2767]
CCTTTGACGTTGGAGTCCACGTTCTTT
[37 nt withheld, positions 2795-2831]
ACCCTATCTCGGTCTATTCTTTTGATTTATAAGGGATTTTGCCGATTTCGGCCTATTGGTTAAAAAATGA
GCTGATTTAACAAAAATTTAACGCGAATTAATTCTGTGGAATGTGTGTCAGTTAGGGTGTGGAAAGTCCC
CAGGCTCCCCAGCAGGCAGAAGTATGCAAAGCATGCATCTCAATTAGTCAGCAACCAGGTGTGGAAAGTC
CCCAGGCTCCCCAGCAGGCAGAAGTATGCAAAGCATGCATCTCAATTAGTCAGCAACCATAGTCCCGCCC
CTAACTCCGCCCATCCCGCCCCTAACTCCGCCCAGTTCCGCCCATTCTCCGCCCCATGGCTGACTAATTT
TTTTTATTTATGCAGAGGCCGAGGCCGCCTCTGCCTCTGAGCTATTCCAGAAGTAGTGAGGAGGCTTTTT
TGGAGGCCTAGGCTTTTGCAAAAAGCTCCCGGGAGCTTGTATATCCATTTTCGGATCTGATCAAGAGACA
GGATGAGGATCGTTTCGCATGATTGAACAAGATGGATTGCACGCAGGTTCTCCGGCCGCTTGGGTGGAGA
GGCTATTCGGCTATGACTGGGCACAACAGACAATCGGCTGCTCTGATGCCGCCGTGTTCCGGCTGTCAGC
GCAGGGGCGCCCGGTTCTTTTTGTCAAGACCGACCTGTCCGGTGCCCTGAATGAACTGCAGGACGAGGCA
GCGCGGCTATCGTGGCTGGCCACGACGGGCGTTCCTTGCGCAGCTGTGCTCGACGTTGTCACTGAAGCGG
GAAGGGACTGGCTGCTATTGGGCGAAGTGCCGGGGCAGGATCTCCTGTCATCTCACCTTGCTCCTGCCGA
GAAAGTATCCATCATGGCTGATGCAATGCGGCGGCTGCATACGCTTGATCCGGCTACCTGCCCATTCGAC
CACCAAGCGAAACATCGCATCGAGCGAGCACGTACTCGGATGGAAGCCGGTCTTGTCGATCAGGATGATC
TGGACGAAGAGCATCAGGGGCTCGCGCCAGCCGAACTGTTCGCCAGGCTCAAGGCGCGCATGCCCGACGG
CGAGGATCTCGTCGTGACCCATGGCGATGCCTGCTTGCCGAATATCATGGTGGAAAATGGCCGCTTTTCT
GGATTCATCGACTGTGGCCGGCTGGGTGTGGCGGACCGCTATCAGGACATAGCGTTGGCTACCCGTGATA
TTGCTGAAGAGCTTGGCGGCGAATGGGCTGACCGCTTCCTCGTGCTTTACGGTATCGCCGCTCCCGATTC
GCAGCGCATCGCCTTCTATCGCCTTCTTGACGAGTTCTTCTGAGCGGGACTCTGGGGTTCGAAATGACCG
ACCAAGCGACGCCCAACCTGCCATCACGAGATTTCGATTCCACCGCCGCCTTCTATGAAAGGTTGGGCTT
CGGAATCGTTTTCCGGGACGCCGGCTGGATGATCCTCCAGCGCGGGGATCTCATGCTGGAGTTCTTCGCC
CACCCCAACTTGTTTATTGCAGCTTATAATGGTTACAAATAAAGCAATAGCATCACAAATTTCACAAATA
AAGCATTTTTTTCACTGCATTCTAGTTGTGGTTTGTCCAAACTCATCAATGTATCTTATCATGTCTGTAT
ACCGTCGACCTCTAGCTAGAGCTTGGCGTAATCATGGTCATAGCTGTTTCCTGTGTGAAATTGTTATCCG
CTCACAATTCCACACAACATACGAGCCGGAAGCATAAAGTGTAAAGCCTGGGGTGCCTAATGAGTGAGCT
AACTCACATTAATTGCGTTGCGCTCACTGCCCGCTTTCCAGTCGGGAAACCTGTCGTGCCAGCTGCATTA
ATGAATCGGCCAACGCGCGGGGAGAGGCGGTTTGCGTATTGGGCGCTCTTCCGCTTCCTCGCTCACTGAC
TCGCTGCGCTCGGTCGTTCGGCTGCGGCGAGCGGTATCAGCTCACTCAAAGGCGGTAATACGGTTATCCA
CAGAATCAGGGGATAACGCAGGAAAGAACATGTGAGCAAAAGGCCAGCAAAAGGCCAGGAACCGTAAAAA
GGCCGCGTTGCTGGCGTTTTTCCATAGGCTCCGCCCCCCTGACGAGCATCACAAAAATCGACGCTCAAGT
CAGAGGTGGCGAAACCCGACAGGACTATAAAGATACCAGGCGTTTCCCCCTGGAAGCTCCCTCGTGCGCT
CTCCTGTTCCGACCCTGCCGCTTACCGGATACCTGTCCGCCTTTCTCCCTTCGGGAAGCGTGGCGCTTTC
TCATAGCTCACGCTGTAGGTATCTCAGTTCGGTGTAGGTCGTTCGCTCCAAGCTGGGCTGTGTGCACGAA
CCCCCCGTTCAGCCCGACCGCTGCGCCTTATCCGGTAACTATCGTCTTGAGTCCAACCCGGTAAGACACG
ACTTATCGCCACTGGCAGCAGCCACTGGTAACAGGATTAGCAGAGCGAGGTATGTAGGCGGTGCTACAGA
GTTCTTGAAGTGGTGGCCTAACTACGGCTACACTAGAAGAACAGTATTTGGTATCTGCGCTCTGCTGAAG
CCAGTTACCTTCGGAAAAAGAGTTGGTAGCTCTTGATCCGGCAAACAAACCACCGCTGGTAGCGGTTTTT
TTGTTTGCAAGCAGCAGATTACGCGCAGAAAAAAAGGATCTCAAGAAGATCCTTTGATCTTTTCTACGGG
GTCTGACGCTCAGTGGAACGAAAACTCACGTTAAGGGATTTTGGTCATGAGATTATCAAAAAGGATCTTC
ACCTAGATCCTTTTAAATTAAAAATGAAGTTTTAAATCAATCTAAAGTATATATGAGTAAACTTGGTCTG
ACAGTTACCAATGCTTAATCAGTGAGGCACCTATCTCAGCGATCTGTCTATTTCGTTCATCCATAGTTGC
CTGACTCCCCGTCGTGTAGATAACTACGATACGGGAGGGCTTACCATCTGGCCCCAGTGCTGCAATGATA
CCGCGAGACCCACGCTCACCGGCTCCAGATTTATCAGCAATAAACCAGCCAGCCGGAAGGGCCGAGCGCA
GAAGTGGTCCTGCAACTTTATCCGCCTCCATCCAGTCTATTAATTGTTGCCGGGAAGCTAGAGTAAGTAG
TTCGCCAGTTAATAGTTTGCGCAACGTTGTTGCCATTGCTACAGGCATCGTGGTGTCACGCTCGTCGTTT
GGTATGGCTTCATTCAGCTCCGGTTCCCAACGATCAAGGCGAGTTACATGATCCCCCATGTTGTGCAAAA
AAGCGGTTAGCTCCTTCGGTCCTCCGATCGTTGTCAGAAGTAAGTTGGCCGCAGTGTTATCACTCATGGT
TATGGCAGCACTGCATAATTCTCTTACTGTCATGCCATCCGTAAGATGCTTTTCTGTGACTGGTGAGTAC
TCAACCAAGTCATTCTGAGAATAGTGTATGCGGCGACCGAGTTGCTCTTGCCCGGCGTCAATACGGGATA
ATACCGCGCCACATAGCAGAACTTTAAAAGTGCTCATCATTGGAAAACGTTCTTCGGGGCGAAAACTCTC
AAGGATCTTACCGCTGTTGAGATCCAGTTCGATGTAACCCACTCGTGCACCCAACTGATCTTCAGCATCT
TTTACTTTCACCAGCGTTTCTGGGTGAGCAAAAACAGGAAGGCAAAATGCCGCAAAAAAGGGAATAAGGG
CGACACGGAAATGTTGAATACTCATACTCTTCCTTTTTCAATATTATTGAAGCATTTATCAGGGTTATTG
TCTCATGAGCGGATACATATTTGAATGTATTTAGAAAAATAAACAAATAGGGGTTCCGCGCACATTTCCC
CGAAAAGTGCCACCTGACGTC
