>Addgene plasmid #66446 | NMUR1-Tango | depositor partial sequence | sequence record 113506 | NMUR1
ATGACGCCATTGTGTCTTAACTGTAGCGTGCTGCCAGGAGACCTTTATCCCGGAGGTGCCCGGAATCCCA
TGGCGTGTAACGGGTCTGCAGCCCGGGGCCATTTCGACCCCGAGGACCTGAACCTGACCGATGAGGCACT
TAGACTTAAATATCTCGGCCCTCAGCAGACGGAGCTGTTCATGCCTATCTGTGCTACCTACCTCTTGATA
TTCGTTGTGGGTGCCGTGGGCAACGGCTTGACATGTTTGGTGATTTTGCGGCATAAGGCCATGCGCACCC
CCACCAATTACTACCTCTTTTCCCTCGCTGTGAGTGACCTGCTCGTACTGCTCGTGGGCCTGCCGCTGGA
GCTGTACGAGATGTGGCACAACTACCCATTCCTGTTGGGGGTCGGAGGCTGCTATTTCCGAACCCTGTTG
TTTGAGATGGTCTGTTTGGCTAGTGTCCTGAACGTGACTGCCCTCTCTGTAGAGAGGTATGTAGCCGTGG
TGCACCCACTGCAGGCTAGGTCCATGGTGACCCGGGCGCATGTGAGGAGGGTGCTTGGTGCTGTGTGGGG
CCTGGCGATGCTCTGTTCCTTGCCAAATACAAGCCTGCACGGCATACGCCAACTTCACGTTCCATGTCGC
GGACCTGTGCCCGACAGTGCAGTATGCATGCTGGTTAGACCAAGGGCACTCTACAACATGGTCGTTCAAA
CTACTGCCCTTCTGTTTTTTTGTCTCCCCATGGCTATAATGAGCGTCTTGTATCTGCTTATCGGCCTGAG
ACTCAGGCGGGAACGCTTGCTGCTGATGCAGGAGGCCAAAGGACGGGGAAGCGCCGCCGCAAGAAGCAGA
TATACATGCAGATTGCAACAGCATGATCGCGGGAGACGCCAAGTTACCAAGATGTTGTTTGTGCTGGTAG
TCGTTTTCGGAATTTGCTGGGCACCCTTTCACGCTGATAGGGTCATGTGGTCAGTGGTCAGCCAATGGAC
TGACGGCCTGCATCTTGCTTTCCAGCACGTGCACGTCATCAGTGGCATCTTTTTTTACCTCGGCTCCGCC
GCCAATCCTGTGCTGTATTCTCTTATGTCAAGCCGCTTTAGAGAAACTTTCCAGGAGGCTCTGTGCTTGG
GTGCATGTTGCCACAGACTGAGGCCCCGGCATTCATCACATAGCTTGTCCCGCATGACTACAGGAAGCAC
CCTTTGTGACGTCGGCAGTCTTGGGTCCTGGGTGCATCCCCTTGCGGGTAACGATGGCCCAGAAGCTCAG
CAGGAGACGGACCCTTCC
