>Addgene plasmid #66446 | NMUR1-Tango | addgene partial sequence | sequence record 120421 | CMV-F 5'-CGCAAATGGGCGGTAGGCGTG-3'
GCTCTCTGGCTAACTAGAGAACCCACTGCTTACTGGCTTATCGAAATTAATACGACTCACTATAGGGAGA
CCCAAGCTGGCTAGCGTTTAAACTTAAGCTTGGTACCGAGCTCGGATCCACTAGTCCAGTGTGGTGGAAT
TCTGCAGATATCCAGCACAGTGGCGGCCGCGCCACCATGAAGACGATCATCGCCCTGAGCTACATCTTCT
GCCTGGTATTCGCCGACTACAAGGACGATGATGACGCCAGCATCGATATGACGCCATTGTGTCTTAACTG
TAGCGTGCTGCCAGGAGACCTTTATCCCGGAGGTGCCCGGAATCCCATGGCGTGTAACGGGTCTGCAGCC
CGGGGCCATTTCGACCCCGAGGACCTGAACCTGACCGATGAGGCACTTAGACTTAAATATCTCGGCCCTC
AGCAGACGGAGCTGTTCATGCCTATCTGTGCTACCTACCTCTTGATATTCGTTGTGGGTGCCGTGGGCAA
CGGCTTGACATGTTTGGTGATTTTGCGGCATAAGGCCATGCGCACCCCCACCAATTACTACCTCTTTTCC
CTCGCTGTGAGTGACCTGCTCGTACTGCTCGTGGGCCTGCCGCTGGAGCTGTACGAGATGTGGCACAACT
ACCCATTCCTGTTGGGGGTCGGAGGCTGCTATTTCCGAACCCTGTTGTTTGAGATGGTCTGTTTGGCTAG
TGTCCTGAACGTGACTGCCCTCTCTGTAGAGAGGTATGTAGCCGTGGTGCACCCACTGCAGGCTAGGTCC
ATGGTGACCCGGGCGCATGTGAGGAGGGTGCTTGGTGCTGTGTGGGGCCTGGCGATGCTCTGTTCCTTGC
CAAATACAAGCCTGCACGGCATACGCCAACTTCACGTTCCATGTCGCGGACCTGTGCCCGACAGTGCA
