>Addgene plasmid #66446 | NMUR1-Tango | addgene partial sequence | sequence record 120422 | Tet-R 5'-GGCGAGTTTACGGGTTGTTA-3'
GCTCTAATGCGCTGTTAATCACTTTACTTTTATCTAATCTTAGCTGGAAGTACAGGTTCTCACCGGTCGA
TGAAGTGTCCTTGGCCAGGGAGGAGCTGGCGGTGGTGCAGGACTCATCTTGGGGACCCAGGCTGGGTGGG
GTGCGTCCACCGGTATCGATGGAAGGGTCCGTCTCCTGCTGAGCTTCTGGGCCATCGTTACCCGCAAGGG
GATGCACCCAGGACCCAAGACTGCCGACGTCACAAAGGGTGCTTCCTGTAGTCATGCGGGACAAGCTATG
TGATGAATGCCGGGGCCTCAGTCTGTGGCAACATGCACCCAAGCACAGAGCCTCCTGGAAAGTTTCTCTA
AAGCGGCTTGACATAAGAGAATACAGCACAGGATTGGCGGCGGAGCCGAGGTAAAAAAAGATGCCACTGA
TGACGTGCACGTGCTGGAAAGCAAGATGCAGGCCGTCAGTCCATTGGCTGACCACTGACCACATGACCCT
ATCAGCGTGAAAGGGTGCCCAGCAAATTCCGAAAACGACTACCAGCACAAACAACATCTTGGTAACTTGG
CGTCTCCCGCGATCATGCTGTTGCAATCTGCATGTATATCTGCTTCTTGCGGCGGCGCTTCCCCGTCCTT
TGGCCTCCTGCATCAGCAGCAAGCGTTCCCGCCTGAGTCTCAGGCCGATAAGCAGATACAAGACGCTCAT
TATAGCCATGGGGAGACAAAAAAACAGAAGGGCAGTAGTTTGAACGACCATGTTGTAGAGTGCCCTTGGT
CTAACCAGCATGCATACTGCACTGTCGGGCACAGGTCCGCGACATGGAACGTGAAGTTGGCGTATGCCGT
GCAGGCTTGTATTTGGCAAGGAACAGAGCATCGCCAGGCCCCACACAGCACCAAGCACCCTCCTCACATG
CGCCCGGG
