[The description below was written by a language model from this plasmid's Addgene catalogue record.]
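Description:
NMUR1-Tango is a mammalian expression plasmid from the PRESTO-Tango collection, a set of G protein-coupled receptor constructs built for parallel screening of receptor activation through a transcriptional readout. It is built on the "empty Tango" backbone, which the depositor notes derives from pcDNA3.1(+). The plasmid is maintained at high copy in E. coli under ampicillin selection, and it carries a neomycin resistance marker so that transfected mammalian cells can be selected with G418.

The insert is the human neuromedin U receptor 1 gene (NMUR1, also known as FM-3 or GPR66), about 1.3 kb, placed under the CMV promoter for strong constitutive expression in mammalian cells. A FLAG epitope supplied by the backbone sits at the receptor's N terminus, which allows detection of the expressed protein. The depositor comments indicate that a tTA (tetracycline transactivator) coding sequence lies downstream of the receptor, consistent with the Tango design, in which arrestin translocation to the activated receptor leads to transcriptional activation of a reporter. The record does not itemise the other elements of the C-terminal Tango module, and no feature table is provided. The receptor was cloned by restriction digest using NotI at the 5′ end. The nominal 3′ site is XhoI, but the depositor cautions that most vectors in this series carry XbaI rather than XhoI downstream of tTA, so the site present in a given plasmid should be confirmed by sequencing.

The construct is intended for measuring ligand-induced, arrestin-dependent NMUR1 activity. It was produced as part of a programme to supply tools for understudied members of druggable protein families.
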