Addgene plasmid #66446: NMUR1-Tango
Purpose: Expression of G protein-coupled receptors for PRESTO-Tango: parallel receptorome expression and screening via transcriptional output, with transcriptional activation following arrestin translocation
Depositing lab: Bryan Roth. Depositing organization: University of North Carolina at Chapel Hill. Publication: PRESTO-Tango as an open-source resource for interrogation of the druggable human GPCRome. Kroeze WK, Sassano MF, Huang XP, Lansu K, McCorvy JD, Giguere PM, Sciaky N, Roth BL. Nat Struct Mol Biol. 2015 May;22(5):362-9. doi: 10.1038/nsmb.3014. Epub 2015 Apr 20. PubMed 25895059.
Backbone
  Vector backbone: empty Tango
  Backbone size w/o insert (bp): 6632
  Vector type: Mammalian Expression
  Selectable markers: Neomycin (select with G418)
Growth in bacteria
  Bacterial resistance: Ampicillin, 100 μg/mL
  Growth temperature: 37°C
  Growth strain: DH5alpha
  Copy number: High Copy
Gene/Insert
  Gene/Insert name: NMUR1
  Species: H. sapiens (human)
  Insert size (bp): 1278
  Entrez Gene: NMUR1 (a.k.a. (FM-3), FM-3, FM3, GPC-R, GPR66, NMU1R)
  Promoter: CMV
  Tag / fusion protein: FLAG (N terminal on backbone)
  Cloning method: Restriction Enzyme; 5′ cloning site NotI (not destroyed); 3′ cloning site XhoI (unknown if destroyed)
  Sequencing primers: 5′ CMV-F; 3′ Tet-R
Terms and licenses: Academic/Nonprofit Terms; Industry Terms: Not Available to Industry
Depositor comments: Please note: Most of the PRESTO-Tango vectors do not contain the XhoI cut site downstream of the tTA sequence and instead carry an XbaI site. If you need to perform an XhoI digest we recommend sequencing with a forward primer at the C-terminus of tTA to determine which of the two sites is present. Suggested primer: 5-gagctccacttagacggcgagg-3. Original backbone was pcDNA3.1(+). These plasmids were generated as part of the Illuminating the Druggable Genome (IDG) program sponsored by the NIH Common Fund. The goal of this program is to identify, gather, and distribute information and resources for proteins that currently are not well-studied yet belong to commonly drug-targeted protein families: protein kinases, non-olfactory G-protein coupled receptors (GPCRs), and ion channels. The IDG program is designed to develop fundamental research tools for understudied proteins, elucidate their function, and disseminate the IDG-related resources and data to the greater scientific community.
How to cite: NMUR1-Tango was a gift from Bryan Roth (Addgene plasmid # 66446 ; http://n2t.net/addgene:66446 ; RRID:Addgene_66446)
